>Addgene plasmid #45166 | mH2A1.1-CT-MYC | addgene full sequence | sequence record 151862 | Addgene NGS results
TGAGTAGTGCGCGAGCAAAATTTAAGCTACAACAAGGCAAGGCTTGACCGACAATTGCATGAAGAATCTG
CTTAGGGTTAGGCGTTTTGCGCTGCTTCGCGATGTACGGGCCAGATATACGCGTTGACATTGATTATTGA
CTAGTTATTAATAGTAATCAATTACGGGGTCATTAGTTCATAGCCCATATATGGAGTTCCGCGTTACATA
ACTTACGGTAAATGGCCCGCCTGGCTGACCGCCCAACGACCCCCGCCCATTGACGTCAATAATGACGTAT
GTTCCCATAGTAACGCCAATAGGGACTTTCCATTGACGTCAATGGGTGGAGTATTTACGGTAAACTGCCC
ACTTGGCAGTACATCAAGTGTATCATATGCCAAGTACGCCCCCTATTGACGTCAATGACGGTAAATGGCC
CGCCTGGCATTATGCCCAGTACATGACCTTATGGGACTTTCCTACTTGGCAGTACATCTACGTATTAGTC
ATCGCTATTACCATGGTGATGCGGTTTTGGCAGTACATCAATGGGCGTGGATAGCGGTTTGACTCACGGG
GATTTCCAAGTCTCCACCCCATTGACGTCAATGGGAGTTTGTTTTGGCACCAAAATCAACGGGACTTTCC
AAAATGTCGTAACAACTCCGCCCCATTGACGCAAATGGGCGGTAGGCGTGTACGGTGGGAGGTCTATATA
AGCAGAGCTCTCTGGCTAACTAGAGAACCCACTGCTTACTGGCTTATCGAAATTAATACGACTCACTATA
GGGAGACCCAAGCTGGCTAGTTAAGCTTGGTACCGAGCTCGGATCCACTAGTCCAGTGTGGTGGAATTCT
CATGTCGAGCCGCGGTGGGAAGAAGAAGTCCACCAAGACGTCCAGGTCTGCCAAAGCAGGAGTCATCTTT
CCCGTGGGGCGGATGCTGCGGTACATCAAGAAAGGCCACCCCAAGTACAGGATTGGAGTGGGGGCACCCG
TGTACATGGCCGCCGTCCTGGAATACCTGACAGCGGAGATTCTGGAGCTGGCTGGCAATGCAGCGAGAGA
CAACAAGAAGGGACGGGTCACACCCCGGCACATCCTGCTGGCTGTGGCCAATGATGAAGAGCTGAATCAG
CTGCTAAAAGGAGTCACCATAGCCAGTGGGGGTGTGTTACCCAACATCCACCCCGAGTTGCTAGCGAAGA
AGCGGGGATCCAAAGGAAAGTTGGAAGCCATCATCACACCACCCCCAGCCAAAAAGGCCAAGTCTCCATC
CCAGAAGAAGCCTGTATCTAAAAAAGCAGGAGGCAAGAAAGGGGCCCGGAAATCCAAGAAGCAGGGTGAA
GTCAGTAAGGCAGCCAGCGCCGACAGCACAACCGAGGGCACACCTGCCGACGGCTTCACAGTCCTCTCCA
CCAAGAGCCTCTTCCTTGGCCAGAAGTTGCAAGTTGTACAGGCTGACATTGCCTCGATCGACAGTGATGC
TGTCGTTCACCCGACAAACACTGACTTCTACATCGGTGGTGAAGTAGGAAACACGCTGGAGAAGAAAGGT
GGCAAGGAGTTTGTGGAAGCTGTCCTGGAACTCCGGAAAAAGAACGGGCCCTTGGAAGTAGCTGGAGCTG
CTGTCAGCGCAGGCCATGGCCTGCCTGCCAAGTTTGTGATCCACTGTAATAGTCCAGTTTGGGGTGCAGA
CAAGTGTGAAGAACTTCTGGAAAAGACAGTGAAAAACTGCTTGGCCCTGGCTGATGATAAGAAGCTGAAA
TCCATTGCATTTCCATCCATCGGCAGCGGCAGGAACGGTTTTCCAAAGCAGACAGCAGCTCAGCTGATTC
TGAAGGCCATCTCCAGTTACTTCGTGTCTACAATGTCCTCTTCCATCAAAACGGTGTACTTCGTGCTTTT
TGACAGCGAGAGTATAGGCATCTATGTGCAGGAAATGGCCAAGCTGGACGCCAACGAATTCTGCAGATAT
CCAGCACAGTGGCGGCCGCTCGAGTCTAGAGGGCCCTTCGAACAAAAACTCATCTCAGAAGAGGATCTGA
ATATGCATACCGGTCATCATCACCATCACCATTGAGTTTAAACCCGCTGATCAGCCTCGACTGTGCCTTC
TAGTTGCCAGCCATCTGTTGTTTGCCCCTCCCCCGTGCCTTCCTTGACCCTGGAAGGTGCCACTCCCACT
GTCCTTTCCTAATAAAATGAGGAAATTGCATCGCATTGTCTGAGTAGGTGTCATTCTATTCTGGGGGGTG
GGGTGGGGCAGGACAGCAAGGGGGAGGATTGGGAAGACAATAGCAGGCATGCTGGGGATGCGGTGGGCTC
TATGGCTTCTGAGGCGGAAAGAACCAGCTGGGGCTCTAGGGGGTATCCCC
[124 nt withheld, positions 2361-2484]
C
[91 nt withheld, positions 2486-2576]
A
[49 nt withheld, positions 2578-2626]
CCTTTGACGTTGGAGTCCACGTTCTTT
[37 nt withheld, positions 2654-2690]
ACCCTATCTCGGTCTATTCTTTTGATTTATAAGGGATTTTGCCGATTTCGGCCTATTGGTTAAAAAATGA
GCTGATTTAACAAAAATTTAACGCGAATTAATTCTGTGGAATGTGTGTCAGTTAGGGTGTGGAAAGTCCC
CAGGCTCCCCAGCAGGCAGAAGTATGCAAAGCATGCATCTCAATTAGTCAGCAACCAGGTGTGGAAAGTC
CCCAGGCTCCCCAGCAGGCAGAAGTATGCAAAGCATGCATCTCAATTAGTCAGCAACCATAGTCCCGCCC
CTAACTCCGCCCATCCCGCCCCTAACTCCGCCCAGTTCCGCCCATTCTCCGCCCCATGGCTGACTAATTT
TTTTTATTTATGCAGAGGCCGAGGCCGCCTCTGCCTCTGAGCTATTCCAGAAGTAGTGAGGAGGCTTTTT
TGGAGGCCTAGGCTTTTGCAAAAAGCTCCCGGGAGCTTGTATATCCATTTTCGGATCTGATCAAGAGACA
GGATGAGGATCGTTTCGCATGATTGAACAAGATGGATTGCACGCAGGTTCTCCGGCCGCTTGGGTGGAGA
GGCTATTCGGCTATGACTGGGCACAACAGACAATCGGCTGCTCTGATGCCGCCGTGTTCCGGCTGTCAGC
GCAGGGGCGCCCGGTTCTTTTTGTCAAGACCGACCTGTCCGGTGCCCTGAATGAACTGCAGGACGAGGCA
GCGCGGCTATCGTGGCTGGCCACGACGGGCGTTCCTTGCGCAGCTGTGCTCGACGTTGTCACTGAAGCGG
GAAGGGACTGGCTGCTATTGGGCGAAGTGCCGGGGCAGGATCTCCTGTCATCTCACCTTGCTCCTGCCGA
GAAAGTATCCATCATGGCTGATGCAATGCGGCGGCTGCATACGCTTGATCCGGCTACCTGCCCATTCGAC
CACCAAGCGAAACATCGCATCGAGCGAGCACGTACTCGGATGGAAGCCGGTCTTGTCGATCAGGATGATC
TGGACGAAGAGCATCAGGGGCTCGCGCCAGCCGAACTGTTCGCCAGGCTCAAGGCGCGCATGCCCGACGG
CGAGGATCTCGTCGTGACCCATGGCGATGCCTGCTTGCCGAATATCATGGTGGAAAATGGCCGCTTTTCT
GGATTCATCGACTGTGGCCGGCTGGGTGTGGCGGACCGCTATCAGGACATAGCGTTGGCTACCCGTGATA
TTGCTGAAGAGCTTGGCGGCGAATGGGCTGACCGCTTCCTCGTGCTTTACGGTATCGCCGCTCCCGATTC
GCAGCGCATCGCCTTCTATCGCCTTCTTGACGAGTTCTTCTGAGCGGGACTCTGGGGTTCGCGAAATGAC
CGACCAAGCGACGCCCAACCTGCCATCACGAGATTTCGATTCCACCGCCGCCTTCTATGAAAGGTTGGGC
TTCGGAATCGTTTTCCGGGACGCCGGCTGGATGATCCTCCAGCGCGGGGATCTCATGCTGGAGTTCTTCG
CCCACCCCAACTTGTTTATTGCAGCTTATAATGGTTACAAATAAAGCAATAGCATCACAAATTTCACAAA
TAAAGCATTTTTTTCACTGCATTCTAGTTGTGGTTTGTCCAAACTCATCAATGTATCTTATCATGTCTGT
ATACCGTCGACCTCTAGCTAGAGCTTGGCGTAATCATGGTCATAGCTGTTTCCTGTGTGAAATTGTTATC
CGCTCACAATTCCACACAACATACGAGCCGGAAGCATAAAGTGTAAAGCCTGGGGTGCCTAATGAGTGAG
CTAACTCACATTAATTGCGTTGCGCTCACTGCCCGCTTTCCAGTCGGGAAACCTGTCGTGCCAGCTGCAT
TAATGAATCGGCCAACGCGCGGGGAGAGGCGGTTTGCGTATTGGGCGCTCTTCCGCTTCCTCGCTCACTG
ACTCGCTGCGCTCGGTCGTTCGGCTGCGGCGAGCGGTATCAGCTCACTCAAAGGCGGTAATACGGTTATC
CACAGAATCAGGGGATAACGCAGGAAAGAACATGTGAGCAAAAGGCCAGCAAAAGGCCAGGAACCGTAAA
AAGGCCGCGTTGCTGGCGTTTTTCCATAGGCTCCGCCCCCCTGACGAGCATCACAAAAATCGACGCTCAA
GTCAGAGGTGGCGAAACCCGACAGGACTATAAAGATACCAGGCGTTTCCCCCTGGAAGCTCCCTCGTGCG
CTCTCCTGTTCCGACCCTGCCGCTTACCGGATACCTGTCCGCCTTTCTCCCTTCGGGAAGCGTGGCGCTT
TCTCATAGCTCACGCTGTAGGTATCTCAGTTCGGTGTAGGTCGTTCGCTCCAAGCTGGGCTGTGTGCACG
AACCCCCCGTTCAGCCCGACCGCTGCGCCTTATCCGGTAACTATCGTCTTGAGTCCAACCCGGTAAGACA
CGACTTATCGCCACTGGCAGCAGCCACTGGTAACAGGATTAGCAGAGCGAGGTATGTAGGCGGTGCTACA
GAGTTCTTGAAGTGGTGGCCTAACTACGGCTACACTAGAAGAACAGTATTTGGTATCTGCGCTCTGCTGA
AGCCAGTTACCTTCGGAAAAAGAGTTGGTAGCTCTTGATCCGGCAAACAAACCACCGCTGGTAGCGGTGG
TTTTTTTGTTTGCAAGCAGCAGATTACGCGCAGAAAAAAAGGATCTCAAGAAGATCCTTTGATCTTTTCT
ACGGGGTCTGACGCTCAGTGGAACGAAAACTCACGTTAAGGGATTTTGGTCATGAGATTATCAAAAAGGA
TCTTCACCTAGATCCTTTTAAATTAAAAATGAAGTTTTAAATCAATCTAAAGTATATATGAGTAAACTTG
GTCTGACAGTTACCAATGCTTAATCAGTGAGGCACCTATCTCAGCGATCTGTCTATTTCGTTCATCCATA
GTTGCCTGACTCCCCGTCGTGTAGATAACTACGATACGGGAGGGCTTACCATCTGGCCCCAGTGCTGCAA
TGATACCGCGAGACCCACGCTCACCGGCTCCAGATTTATCAGCAATAAACCAGCCAGCCGGAAGGGCCGA
GCGCAGAAGTGGTCCTGCAACTTTATCCGCCTCCATCCAGTCTATTAATTGTTGCCGGGAAGCTAGAGTA
AGTAGTTCGCCAGTTAATAGTTTGCGCAACGTTGTTGCCATTGCTACAGGCATCGTGGTGTCACGCTCGT
CGTTTGGTATGGCTTCATTCAGCTCCGGTTCCCAACGATCAAGGCGAGTTACATGATCCCCCATGTTGTG
CAAAAAAGCGGTTAGCTCCTTCGGTCCTCCGATCGTTGTCAGAAGTAAGTTGGCCGCAGTGTTATCACTC
ATGGTTATGGCAGCACTGCATAATTCTCTTACTGTCATGCCATCCGTAAGATGCTTTTCTGTGACTGGTG
AGTACTCAACCAAGTCATTCTGAGAATAGTGTATGCGGCGACCGAGTTGCTCTTGCCCGGCGTCAATACG
GGATAATACCGCGCCACATAGCAGAACTTTAAAAGTGCTCATCATTGGAAAACGTTCTTCGGGGCGAAAA
CTCTCAAGGATCTTACCGCTGTTGAGATCCAGTTCGATGTAACCCACTCGTGCACCCAACTGATCTTCAG
CATCTTTTACTTTCACCAGCGTTTCTGGGTGAGCAAAAACAGGAAGGCAAAATGCCGCAAAAAAGGGAAT
AAGGGCGACACGGAAATGTTGAATACTCATACTCTTCCTTTTTCAATATTATTGAAGCATTTATCAGGGT
TATTGTCTCATGAGCGGATACATATTTGAATGTATTTAGAAAAATAAACAAATAGGGGTTCCGCGCACAT
TTCCCCGAAAAGTGCCACCTGACGTCGACGGATCGGGAGATCTCCCGATCCCCTATGGTGCACTCTCAGT
ACAATCTGCTCTGATGCCGCATAGTTAAGCCAGTATCTGCTCCCTGCTTGTGTGTTGGAGGTCGC
Features (pLannotate 1.2.2; 20 found; start..end, strand, type, name):
    126..505     +  enhancer       CMV enhancer: human cytomegalovirus immediate early enhancer
    506..709     +  promoter       CMV promoter: human cytomegalovirus (CMV) immediate early promoter
    705..738     +  LTR            5' LTR (truncated) (fragment): truncated 5' long terminal repeat (LTR) from HIV-1
    754..772     +  promoter       T7 promoter: promoter for bacteriophage T7 RNA polymerase
    842..1945    +  CDS            MACROH2A1: H2AY_HUMAN - Also known as H2AFY From Homo sapiens (Human).
   2091..2315    +  polyA_signal   bGH poly(A) signal: bovine growth hormone polyadenylation signal
   2319..2340    +  promoter       SV40 promoter (fragment): SV40 enhancer and early promoter
   2361..2789    +  rep_origin     f1 ori (sequence partly withheld): f1 bacteriophage origin of replication; arrow indicates direction of (+) strand synthesis
   2803..3132    +  promoter       SV40 promoter: SV40 enhancer and early promoter
   3199..3990    +  CDS            neo: KKA2_KLEPN - Also known as kan, nptII. Experimental evidence at protein level: Swiss-Prot protein existence level 1. Resistance to kanamycin, neomycin, paromomycin, ribostamycin, butirosin and gentamicin B. From Klebsiella pneumoniae.
   4016..4174    +  CDS            ble (fragment): BLE_KLEPN - Experimental evidence at protein level: Swiss-Prot protein existence level 1. Binding protein with a strong affinity to the bleomycin family of antibiotics. Binds to CL990; an antimitotic-antibiotic compound. From Klebsiella pneumoniae.
   4169..4290    +  polyA_signal   SV40 poly(A) signal: SV40 polyadenylation signal
   4363..4379    -  protein_bind   lac operator: The lac repressor binds to the lac operator to inhibit transcription in E. coli. This inhibition can be relieved by adding lactose or isopropyl-β-D-thiogalactopyranoside (IPTG). lac repressor encoded by lacI
   4387..4417    -  promoter       lac promoter: promoter for the E. coli lac operon
   4432..4453    -  protein_bind   CAP binding site: CAP binding activates transcription in the presence of cAMP. E. coli catabolite activator protein
   4466..4558    -  CDS            lacI (fragment): lac repressor; lacI; The lac repressor binds to the lac operator to inhibit transcription in E. coli. This inhibition can be relieved by adding lactose or isopropyl-β-D-thiogalactopyranoside (IPTG).
   4741..5329    -  rep_origin     ori: high-copy-number ColE1/pMB1/pBR322/pUC origin of replication
   5500..6360    -  CDS            AmpR: β-lactamase; bla; confers resistance to ampicillin, carbenicillin, and related antibiotics
   6361..6465    -  promoter       AmpR promoter: bla
   6524..6576    -  misc_feature   bom (fragment): basis of mobility region from pBR322
