[The description below was written by a language model from this plasmid's Addgene catalogue record and pLannotate feature annotations shown in this document.]
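Description:
mH2A1.1-CT-MYC is a mammalian expression plasmid built on the Invitrogen pcDNA3.1 Myc-His (version A) backbone and carrying the human histone variant macroH2A1.1 (gene MACROH2A1, formerly H2AFY). The roughly 1.1 kb coding sequence was inserted at an EcoRI site that is retained on both sides. It sits downstream of the human cytomegalovirus immediate-early enhancer and promoter and upstream of the bovine growth hormone polyadenylation signal, giving strong constitutive expression in transfected mammalian cells. A T7 promoter lies between the CMV promoter and the insert, which allows in vitro transcription and serves as a sequencing primer site. According to the catalogue entry, the backbone supplies C-terminal Myc and polyhistidine tags fused to the insert. The automated feature table does not annotate these tags separately, although there is unannotated space between the end of the macroH2A1 coding region and the poly(A) signal where they would be expected.

For stable selection in mammalian cells, an SV40 enhancer/early promoter drives the neomycin phosphotransferase gene, followed by an SV40 poly(A) signal, conferring G418 resistance. In bacteria the plasmid replicates from a high-copy ColE1/pUC-type origin and is selected with ampicillin through the β-lactamase gene. An f1 origin is also present for single-stranded DNA production. The short fragments annotated as HIV-1 LTR, ble, lacI and bom are probably backbone remnants or sequence-similarity hits and not functional elements.

The associated publication concerns H2A variants and the inactive X chromosome. The construct is therefore suited to expressing epitope-tagged macroH2A1.1 so that its nuclear localisation and chromatin association can be followed with anti-Myc antibodies.
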