Addgene plasmid #45166: mH2A1.1-CT-MYC
Depositing lab: Brian Chadwick & Hunt Willard. Depositing organization: Case Western Reserve University. Publication: Histone H2A variants and the inactive X chromosome: identification of a second macroH2A variant. Chadwick BP, Willard HF. Hum Mol Genet. 2001 May 1;10(10):1101-13. 10.1093/hmg/10.10.1101 PubMed 11331621.
Backbone
  Vector backbone: pcDNA3.1-CT-MYC-HIS-A
  Backbone manufacturer: Invitrogen
  Backbone size w/o insert (bp): 5500
  Vector type: Mammalian Expression
  Selectable markers: Neomycin (select with G418)
Growth in bacteria
  Bacterial resistance: Ampicillin, 100 μg/mL
  Growth temperature: 37°C
  Growth strain: DH5alpha
  Copy number: High Copy
Gene/Insert
  Gene/Insert name: H2Afy (alt names: mH2A1.1; macroH2A1.1; macroH2A1)
  Species: H. sapiens (human)
  Insert size (bp): 1100
  GenBank ID: EAW62220.1
  Entrez Gene: MACROH2A1 (a.k.a. H2A.y, H2A/y, H2AF12M, H2AFY, MACROH2A1.1, mH2A1, macroH2A1.2)
  Tag / fusion protein: MYC (C terminal on backbone); HIS (C terminal on backbone)
  Cloning method: Restriction Enzyme; 5′ cloning site EcoRI (not destroyed); 3′ cloning site EcoRI (not destroyed)
  Sequencing primers: 5′ T7; 3′ BGH-REV
Terms and licenses: Academic/Nonprofit Terms; Industry Terms: Not Available to Industry
How to cite: mH2A1.1-CT-MYC was a gift from Brian Chadwick & Hunt Willard (Addgene plasmid # 45166 ; http://n2t.net/addgene:45166 ; RRID:Addgene_45166)
