>Addgene plasmid #45166 | mH2A1.1-CT-MYC | addgene partial sequence | sequence record 64609 | BGH-rev 5'-TAGAAGGCACAGTCGAGG-3'
TGGTGATGGTGATGATGACCGGTATGCATATTCAGATCCTCTTCTGAGATGAGTTTTTGTTCGAAGGGCC
CTCTAGACTCGAGCGGCCGCCACTGTGCTGGATATCTGCAGAATTCGTTGGCGTCCAGCTTGGCCATTTC
CTGCACATAGATGCCTATACTCTCGCTGTCAAAAAGCACGAAGTACACCGTTTTGATGGAAGAGGACATT
GTAGACACGAAGTAACTGGAGATGGCCTTCAGAATCAGCTGAGCTGCTGTCTGCTTTGGAAAACCGTTCC
TGCCGCTGCCGATGGATGGAAATGCAATGGATTTCAGCTTCTTATCATCAGCCAGGGCCAAGCAGTTTTT
CACTGTCTTTTCCAGAAGTTCTTCACACTTGTCTGCACCCCAAACTGGACTATTACAGTGGATCACAAAC
TTGGCAGGCAGGCCATGGCCTGCGCTGACAGCAGCTCCAGCTACTTCCAAGGGCCCGTTCTTTTTCCGGA
GTTCCAGGACAGCTTCCACAAACTCCTTGCCACCTTTCTTCTCCAGCGTGTTTCCTACTTCACCACCGAT
GTAGAAGTCAGTGTTTGTCGGGTGAACGACAGCATCACTGTCGATCGAGGCAATGTCAGCCTGTACAACT
TGCAACTTCTGGCCAAGGAAGAGGCTCTTGGTGGAGAGGACTGTGAAGCCGTCGGCAGGTGTGCCCTCGG
TTGTGCTGTCGGCGCTGGCTGCCTTACTGACTTCACCCTGCTTCTTGGATTTCCGGGCCCCTTTCTTGCC
TCCTGCTTTTTTA
